>Addgene plasmid #8966 | pcDNA3-FLAG-Fos WT | addgene full sequence | sequence record 159511 | Addgene NGS Result
AGCGCCCAATACGCAAACCGCCTCTCCCCGCGCGTTGGCCGATTCATTAATGCAGCTGGCACGACAGGTT
TCCCGACTGGAAAGCGGGCAGTGAGCGCAACGCAATTAATGTGAGTTAGCTCACTCATTAGGCACCCCAG
GCTTTACACTTTATGCTTCCGGCTCGTATGTTGTGTGGAATTGTGAGCGGATAACAATTTCACACAGGAA
ACAGCTATGACCATGATTACGCCAAGCTCTAGCTAGAGGTCGACGGTATACAGACATGATAAGATACATT
GATGAGTTTGGACAAACCACAACTAGAATGCAGTGAAAAAAATGCTTTATTTGTGAAATTTGTGATGCTA
TTGCTTTATTTGTAACCATTATAAGCTGCAATAAACAAGTTGGGGTGGGCGAAGAACTCCAGCATGAGAT
CCCCGCGCTGGAGGATCATCCAGCCGGCGTCCCGGAAAACGATTCCGAAGCCCAACCTTTCATAGAAGGC
GGCGGTGGAATCGAAATCTCGTGATGGCAGGTTGGGCGTCGCTTGGTCGGTCATTTCGAACCCCAGAGTC
CCGCTCAGAAGAACTCGTCAAGAAGGCGATAGAAGGCGATGCGCTGCGAATCGGGAGCGGCGATACCGTA
AAGCACGAGGAAGCGGTCAGCCCATTCGCCGCCAAGCTCTTCAGCAATATCACGGGTAGCCAACGCTATG
TCCTGATAGCGGTCCGCCACACCCAGCCGGCCACAGTCGATGAATCCAGAAAAGCGGCCATTTTCCACCA
TGATATTCGGCAAGCAGGCATCGCCATGGGTCACGACGAGATCCTCGCCGTCGGGCATGCGCGCCTTGAG
CCTGGCGAACAGTTCGGCTGGCGCGAGCCCCTGATGCTCTTCGTCCAGATCATCCTGATCGACAAGACCG
GCTTCCATCCGAGTACGTGCTCGCTCGATGCGATGTTTCGCTTGGTGGTCGAATGGGCAGGTAGCCGGAT
CAAGCGTATGCAGCCGCCGCATTGCATCAGCCATGATGGATACTTTCTCGGCAGGAGCAAGGTGAGATGA
CAGGAGATCCTGCCCCGGCACTTCGCCCAATAGCAGCCAGTCCCTTCCCGCTTCAGTGACAACGTCGAGC
ACAGCTGCGCAAGGAACGCCCGTCGTGGCCAGCCACGATAGCCGCGCTGCCTCGTCCTGCAGTTCATTCA
GGGCACCGGACAGGTCGGTCTTGACAAAAAGAACCGGGCGCCCCTGCGCTGACAGCCGGAACACGGCGGC
ATCAGAGCAGCCGATTGTCTGTTGTGCCCAGTCATAGCCGAATAGCCTCTCCACCCAAGCGGCCGGAGAA
CCTGCGTGCAATCCATCTTGTTCAATCATGCGAAACGATCCTCATCCTGTCTCTTGATCAGATCCGAAAA
TGGATATACAAGCTCCCGGGAGCTTTTTGCAAAAGCCTAGGCCTCCAAAAAAGCCTCCTCACTACTTCTG
GAATAGCTCAGAGGCAGAGGCGGCCTCGGCCTCTGCATAAATAAAAAAAATTAGTCAGCCATGGGGCGGA
GAATGGGCGGAACTGGGCGGAGTTAGGGGCGGGATGGGCGGAGTTAGGGGCGGGACTATGGTTGCTGACT
AATTGAGATGCATGCTTTGCATACTTCTGCCTGCTGGGGAGCCTGGGGACTTTCCACACCTGGTTGCTGA
CTAATTGAGATGCATGCTTTGCATACTTCTGCCTGCTGGGGAGCCTGGGGACTTTCCACACCCTAACTGA
CACACATTCCACAGAATTAATTCGCGTTAAATTTTTGTTAAATCAGCTCATTTTTTAACCAATAGGCCGA
AATCGGCAAAATCCCTTATAAATCAAAAGAATAGACCGAGATAGGGT
[37 nt withheld, positions 1868-1904]
AAAGAACGTGGACTCCAACGTCAAAGG
[49 nt withheld, positions 1932-1980]
T
[91 nt withheld, positions 1982-2072]
G
[124 nt withheld, positions 2074-2197]
GGGGATACCCCCTAGAGCCCCAGCTGGTTCTTTCCGCCTCAGAAGCCATAGAGCCCACCGCATCCCCAGC
ATGCCTGCTATTGTCTTCCCAATCCTCCCCCTTGCTGTCCTGCCCCACCCCACCCCCCAGAATAGAATGA
CACCTACTCAGACAATGCGATGCAATTTCCTCATTTTATTAGGAAAGGACAGTGGGAGTGGCACCTTCCA
GGGTCAAGGAAGGCACGGGGGAGGGGCAAACAACAGATGGCTGGCAACTAGAAGGCACAGTCGAGGCTGA
TCAGCGAGCTCTAGCATTTAGGTGACACTATAGAATAGGGCCCTCTAGATGCATGCTCGAGCGGCCGCCA
GTGTGATGGATATCTGCAGAATTCCTCGAGGGAAGACGTGTTTCTCCTCTCTGTAATGCACCAGCTCAGT
CAGTGCCGGCTGCCCTGCCTTCTCTGACTGCTCACAGGGCTAGCAGTGTGGGCGAGCTCAGTGAGTCAGA
GGAGGGCTCGTTGCTGCTGCTGCCCTTTCGGTGGGCAGCTGCGCAGCTAGGGAAGGAGTCAGCCTCGGGG
TAGGTGAAGACAAAGGAAGACGTATAGGTAGTGCAGCTGGGAGTGCAGGTGACAACGGGAGTGCACAGGG
GCTCCAGCTCTGTGACCATGGGCCCCATCCCCAGGGAACTGCTGTGCAGAGGCTCCCAGTCTGCTGCATA
GAAGGAACCAGACAGGTCCACATCTGGCACAGAGCGGGCAGTCTCCGAGCCACTGGGCCTAGATGATGCC
GGAAACAAGAAGTCATCAAAGGGTTCAGCCTTCAGCTCCATGTTGCTAATGTTCTTGACCGGCTCCAAGG
ATGGCTTGGGCTCAGGGTCATTGAGAAGAGGCAGGGTGAAGGCCTCCTCAGACTCTGGGGTGGTAGCCTC
AGGCAGACCCCCAGTCAAGTCCAGGGAGGTCACAGACATCTCCTCTGGGAAGCCCAGGTCATTGGGGATC
TTGCAGGCAGGTCGGTGGGCTGCCAAAATAAACTCCAGTTTTTCCTTCTCTTTCAGTAGATTGGCAATCT
CGGTCTGCAACGCAGACTTCTCGTCTTCAAGTTGATCTGTCTCCGCTTGGAGCGTATCTGTCAGCTCCCT
CCTCCGATTCCGGCACTTGGCTGCAGCCATCTTATTCCTTTCCCTTCGGATTCTCCGTTTCTCTTCCTCT
TCAGGAGATAGCTGCTCTACTTTGCCCCTTCTGCCGATGCTCTGCGCTCTGCCGCCTGACATGGTCTTCA
CCACTCCCGCTCTGGCGTAAGCCCCGGTCGACGGGGTGGGGAGTCCGTAAGGATGGGGCGCTCTGGTCTG
CGATGGGGCCACGGAGGAGACCAGAGTGGGCTGCACCAGCCACTGCAGGTCTGGGCTGGTGGAGATGGCT
GTCACCGTGGGGATAAAGTTGGCACTAGAGACGGACAGATCTGCGCAAAAGTCCTGTGTGTTGACAGGGG
AGCCCATGCTGGAGAAGGAGTCGGCTGGGGAATGGTAGTAGGAAAGGCTGTCCCCGGCCGGGGAGGCGCT
ACTGCAGCGGGAGGATGACGCCTCGTAGTCCGCGTTGAAACCCGAGAACTTGTCGTCATCGTCTTTGTAG
TCCATGGTGAATTCCAGCACACTGGCGGCCGTTACTAGTGGATCCGAGCTCGGTACCAAGCTTGGGTCTC
CCTATAGTGAGTCGTATTAATTTCGATAAGCCAGTAAGCAGTGGGTTCTCTAGTTAGCCAGAGAGCTCTG
CTTATATAGACCTCCCACCGTACACGCCTACCGCCCATTTGCGTCAATGGGGCGGAGTTGTTACGACATT
TTGGAAAGTCCCGTTGATTTTGGTGCCAAAACAAACTCCCATTGACGTCAATGGGGTGGAGACTTGGAAA
TCCCCGTGAGTCAAACCGCTATCCACGCCCATTGATGTACTGCCAAAACCGCATCACCATGGTAATAGCG
ATGACTAATACGTAGATGTACTGCCAAGTAGGAAAGTCCCATAAGGTCATGTACTGGGCATAATGCCAGG
CGGGCCATTTACCGTCATTGACGTCAATAGGGGGCGTACTTGGCATATGATACACTTGATGTACTGCCAA
GTGGGCAGTTTACCGTAAATACTCCACCCATTGACGTCAATGGAAAGTCCCTATTGGCGTTACTATGGGA
ACATACGTCATTATTGACGTCAATGGGCGGGGGTCGTTGGGCGGTCAGCCAGGCGGGCCATTTACCGTAA
GTTATGTAACGCGGAACTCCATATATGGGCTATGAACTAATGACCCCGTAATTGATTACTATTAATAACT
AGTCAATAATCAATGTCAACGCGTATATCTGGCCCGTACATCGCGAAGCAGCGCAAAACGCCTAACCCTA
AGCAGATTCTTCATGCAATTGTCGGTCAAGCCTTGCCTTGTTGTAGCTTAAATTTTGCTCGCGCACTACT
CAGCGACCTCCAACACACAAGCAGGGAGCAGATACTGGCTTAACTATGCGGCATCAGAGCAGATTGTACT
GAGAGTGCACCATAGGGGATCGGGAGATCTCCCGATCCGTCGACGTCAGGTGGCACTTTTCGGGGAAATG
TGCGCGGAACCCCTATTTGTTTATTTTTCTAAATACATTCAAATATGTATCCGCTCATGAGACAATAACC
CTGATAAATGCTTCAATAATATTGAAAAAGGAAGAGTATGAGTATTCAACATTTCCGTGTCGCCCTTATT
CCCTTTTTTGCGGCATTTTGCCTTCCTGTTTTTGCTCACCCAGAAACGCTGGTGAAAGTAAAAGATGCTG
AAGATCAGTTGGGTGCACGAGTGGGTTACATCGAACTGGATCTCAACAGCGGTAAGATCCTTGAGAGTTT
TCGCCCCGAAGAACGTTTTCCAATGATGAGCACTTTTAAAGTTCTGCTATGTGGCGCGGTATTATCCCGT
ATTGACGCCGGGCAAGAGCAACTCGGTCGCCGCATACACTATTCTCAGAATGACTTGGTTGAGTACTCAC
CAGTCACAGAAAAGCATCTTACGGATGGCATGACAGTAAGAGAATTATGCAGTGCTGCCATAACCATGAG
TGATAACACTGCGGCCAACTTACTTCTGACAACGATCGGAGGACCGAAGGAGCTAACCGCTTTTTTGCAC
AACATGGGGGATCATGTAACTCGCCTTGATCGTTGGGAACCGGAGCTGAATGAAGCCATACCAAACGACG
AGCGTGACACCACGATGCCTGTAGCAATGGCAACAACGTTGCGCAAACTATTAACTGGCGAACTACTTAC
TCTAGCTTCCCGGCAACAATTAATAGACTGGATGGAGGCGGATAAAGTTGCAGGACCACTTCTGCGCTCG
GCCCTTCCGGCTGGCTGGTTTATTGCTGATAAATCTGGAGCCGGTGAGCGTGGGTCTCGCGGTATCATTG
CAGCACTGGGGCCAGATGGTAAGCCCTCCCGTATCGTAGTTATCTACACGACGGGGAGTCAGGCAACTAT
GGATGAACGAAATAGACAGATCGCTGAGATAGGTGCCTCACTGATTAAGCATTGGTAACTGTCAGACCAA
GTTTACTCATATATACTTTAGATTGATTTAAAACTTCATTTTTAATTTAAAAGGATCTAGGTGAAGATCC
TTTTTGATAATCTCATGACCAAAATCCCTTAACGTGAGTTTTCGTTCCACTGAGCGTCAGACCCCGTAGA
AAAGATCAAAGGATCTTCTTGAGATCCTTTTTTTCTGCGCGTAATCTGCTGCTTGCAAACAAAAAAACCA
CCGCTACCAGCGGTGGTTTGTTTGCCGGATCAAGAGCTACCAACTCTTTTTCCGAAGGTAACTGGCTTCA
GCAGAGCGCAGATACCAAATACTGTTCTTCTAGTGTAGCCGTAGTTAGGCCACCACTTCAAGAACTCTGT
AGCACCGCCTACATACCTCGCTCTGCTAATCCTGTTACCAGTGGCTGCTGCCAGTGGCGATAAGTCGTGT
CTTACCGGGTTGGACTCAAGACGATAGTTACCGGATAAGGCGCAGCGGTCGGGCTGAACGGGGGGTTCGT
GCACACAGCCCAGCTTGGAGCGAACGACCTACACCGAACTGAGATACCTACAGCGTGAGCTATGAGAAAG
CGCCACGCTTCCCGAAGGGAGAAAGGCGGACAGGTATCCGGTAAGCGGCAGGGTCGGAACAGGAGAGCGC
ACGAGGGAGCTTCCAGGGGGAAACGCCTGGTATCTTTATAGTCCTGTCGGGTTTCGCCACCTCTGACTTG
AGCGTCGATTTTTGTGATGCTCGTCAGGGGGGCGGAGCCTATGGAAAAACGCCAGCAACGCGGCCTTTTT
ACGGTTCCTGGCCTTTTGCTGGCCTTTTGCTCACATGTTCTTTCCTGCGTTATCCCCTGATTCTGTGGAT
AACCGTATTACCGCCTTTGAGTGAGCTGATACCGCTCGCCGCAGCCGAACGACCGAGCGCAGCGAGTCAG
TGAGCGAGGAAGCGGAAG
Features (pLannotate 1.2.2; 22 found; start..end, strand, type, name):
      2..94      +  CDS            lacI (fragment): lac repressor; lacI; The lac repressor binds to the lac operator to inhibit transcription in E. coli. This inhibition can be relieved by adding lactose or isopropyl-β-D-thiogalactopyranoside (IPTG).
    107..128     +  protein_bind   CAP binding site: CAP binding activates transcription in the presence of cAMP. E. coli catabolite activator protein
    143..173     +  promoter       lac promoter: promoter for the E. coli lac operon
    181..197     +  protein_bind   lac operator: The lac repressor binds to the lac operator to inhibit transcription in E. coli. This inhibition can be relieved by adding lactose or isopropyl-β-D-thiogalactopyranoside (IPTG). lac repressor encoded by lacI
    270..391     -  polyA_signal   SV40 poly(A) signal: SV40 polyadenylation signal
    386..544     -  CDS            ble (fragment): BLE_KLEPN - Experimental evidence at protein level: Swiss-Prot protein existence level 1. Binding protein with a strong affinity to the bleomycin family of antibiotics. Binds to CL990; an antimitotic-antibiotic compound. From Klebsiella pneumoniae.
    568..1359    -  CDS            neo: KKA2_KLEPN - Also known as kan, nptII. Experimental evidence at protein level: Swiss-Prot protein existence level 1. Resistance to kanamycin, neomycin, paromomycin, ribostamycin, butirosin and gentamicin B. From Klebsiella pneumoniae.
   1426..1755    -  promoter       SV40 promoter: SV40 enhancer and early promoter
   1769..2197    -  rep_origin     f1 ori (sequence partly withheld): f1 bacteriophage origin of replication; arrow indicates direction of (+) strand synthesis
   2218..2239    -  promoter       SV40 promoter (fragment): SV40 enhancer and early promoter
   2243..2467    -  polyA_signal   bGH poly(A) signal: bovine growth hormone polyadenylation signal
   2493..2511    +  promoter       SP6 promoter: promoter for bacteriophage SP6 RNA polymerase
   2652..3785    -  CDS            Fos: FOS_RAT - Experimental evidence at protein level: Swiss-Prot protein existence level 1. Nuclear phosphoprotein which forms a tight but non-covalently linked complex with the JUN/AP-1 transcription factor. On TGF-beta activation, forms a multimeric SMAD3/SMAD4/JUN/FOS complex, at the AP1/SMAD-binding site to regulate TGF-beta-mediated signaling (By similarity). Has a critical function in regulating the development of cells destined to form and maintain the skeleton. It is thought to have an important role in signal transduction, cell proliferation and differentiation. In growing cells, activate
   3790..3810    -  CDS            3xFLAG (fragment): three tandem FLAG® epitope tags
   3878..3896    -  promoter       T7 promoter: promoter for bacteriophage T7 RNA polymerase
   3912..3945    -  LTR            5' LTR (truncated) (fragment): truncated 5' long terminal repeat (LTR) from HIV-1
   3941..4144    -  promoter       CMV promoter: human cytomegalovirus (CMV) immediate early promoter
   4145..4524    -  enhancer       CMV enhancer: human cytomegalovirus immediate early enhancer
   4679..4731    +  misc_feature   bom (fragment): basis of mobility region from pBR322
   4790..4894    +  promoter       AmpR promoter: bla
   4895..5755    +  CDS            AmpR: β-lactamase; bla; confers resistance to ampicillin, carbenicillin, and related antibiotics
   5926..6514    +  rep_origin     ori: high-copy-number ColE1/pMB1/pBR322/pUC origin of replication
