[The description below was written by a language model from this plasmid's Addgene catalogue record and pLannotate feature annotations shown in this document.]
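Description:
pcDNA3-FLAG-Fos WT is a mammalian expression plasmid built on a pcDNA3-family backbone (the record lists pcDNA3.1) that drives expression of wild-type rat c-Fos carrying an N-terminal FLAG epitope. It is maintained in E. coli as a high-copy plasmid through a ColE1/pUC-type origin and selected with ampicillin via the β-lactamase gene. An f1 origin is also present, which in principle allows single-stranded DNA production. For selection in mammalian cells, an SV40 enhancer/early promoter drives the neomycin phosphotransferase gene, followed by an SV40 polyadenylation signal, conferring G418 resistance for stable line generation.

The expression cassette consists of the human CMV immediate-early enhancer and promoter, a T7 promoter (also used as the sequencing primer site), the FLAG tag, the roughly 1.1–1.2 kb Fos coding sequence cloned between EcoRI sites, and the bovine growth hormone polyadenylation signal, with an SP6 promoter flanking the insert on the opposite side. The annotation software labels the tag as a fragment of 3xFLAG, but the short span fits the single FLAG epitope named in the catalogue entry. Other small fragment calls (lacI, lac promoter/operator, ble, bom, a brief HIV-1 LTR match) appear to be backbone remnants or short matches rather than functional parts of the design.

c-Fos is an immediate-early gene product that pairs with Jun proteins to form the AP-1 transcription factor. The associated publication concerns how immediate-early gene products interpret the duration of ERK signalling. The "WT" designation suggests the plasmid serves as the reference form, and the tag allows detection or immunoprecipitation of the expressed protein in transfected cells.
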