Addgene plasmid #8966: pcDNA3-FLAG-Fos WT
Depositing lab: John Blenis. Depositing organization: Harvard Medical School. Publication: Molecular interpretation of ERK signal duration by immediate early gene products. Murphy LO, Smith S, Chen RH, Fingar DC, Blenis J. Nat Cell Biol. 2002 Aug . 4(8):556-64. 10.1038/ncb822 PubMed 12134156.
Backbone
  Vector backbone: pcDNA3.1
  Backbone size w/o insert (bp): 5400
  Vector type: Mammalian Expression
  Selectable markers: Neomycin (select with G418)
Growth in bacteria
  Bacterial resistance: Ampicillin, 100 μg/mL
  Growth temperature: 37°C
  Growth strain: DH5alpha
  Copy number: High Copy
Gene/Insert
  Gene/Insert name: c-Fos (alt name: Fos)
  Species: R. norvegicus (rat)
  Insert size (bp): 1200
  Entrez Gene: Fos (a.k.a. c-fos)
  Tag / fusion protein: FLAG (N terminal on insert)
  Cloning method: Restriction Enzyme; 5′ cloning site EcoRI (not destroyed); 3′ cloning site EcoRI (not destroyed)
  Sequencing primers: 5′ T7
Terms and licenses: Academic/Nonprofit Terms; Industry Terms: Not Available to Industry
How to cite: pcDNA3-FLAG-Fos WT was a gift from John Blenis (Addgene plasmid # 8966 ; http://n2t.net/addgene:8966 ; RRID:Addgene_8966)
