>Addgene plasmid #8966 | pcDNA3-FLAG-Fos WT | addgene partial sequence | sequence record 151803 | CMV-F 5'-CGCAAATGGGCGGTAGGCGTG-3'
ACTAGAGAACCCACTGCTTACTGGCTTATCGAAATTAATACGACTCACTATAGGGAGACCCAAGCTTGGT
ACCGAGCTCGGATCCACTAGTAACGGCCGCCAGTGTGCTGGAATTCACCATGGACTACAAAGACGATGAC
GACAAGTTCTCGGGTTTCAACGCGGACTACGAGGCGTCATCCTCCCGCTGCAGTAGCGCCTCCCCGGCCG
GGGACAGCCTTTCCTACTACCATTCCCCAGCCGACTCCTTCTCCAGCATGGGCTCCCCTGTCAACACACA
GGACTTTTGCGCAGATCTGTCCGTCTCTAGTGCCAACTTTATCCCCACGGTGACAGCCATCTCCACCAGC
CCAGACCTGCAGTGGCTGGTGCAGCCCACTCTGGTCTCCTCCGTGGCCCCATCGCAGACCAGAGCGCCCC
ATCCTTACGGACTCCCCACCCCGTCGACCGGGGCTTACGCCAGAGCGGGAGTGGTGAAGACCATGTCAGG
CGGCAGAGCGCAGAGCATCGGCAGAAGGGGCAAAGTAGAGCAGCTATCTCCTGAAGAGGAAGAGAAACGG
AGAATCCGAAGGGAAAGGAATAAGATGGCTGCAGCCAAGTGCCGGAATCGGAGGAGGGAGCTGACAGATA
CGCTCCAAGCGGAGACAGATCAACTTGAAGACGAGAAGTCTGCGTTGCAGACCGAGATTGCCAATCTACT
GAAAGAGAAGGAAAAACTGGAGTTTATTTTGGCAGCCCACCGACCTGCCTGCAAGATCCCCAATGACCTG
GGCTTCCCAGAGGAGATGTCTGTGACCTCCCTGGACTTGACTGGGGGTCTGCCTGAGGCTACCACCCCAG
AGTCTGAGGAGGCCTTCACCCTGCCTCTTCTCAATGACCCTGAGCCCAAGCCATCCTTGGAGCCGGTCAA
GAACATTAGCAACATGGAGCTGAAGGCTGAACCCTTTGATGACTTCTTGTTTCCGGC
